>Addgene plasmid #128524 | pMJA149 | addgene full sequence | sequence record 251308 | Addgene NGS Result
GATCTAACATCCAAAGACGAAAGGTTGAATGAAACCTTTTTGCCATCCGACATCCACAGGTCCATTCTCA
CACATAAGTGCCAAACGCAACAGGAGGGGATACACTAGCAGCAGACCGTTGCAAACGCAGGACCTCCACT
CCTCTTCTCCTCAACACCCACTTTTGCCATCGAAAAACCAGCCCAGTTATTGGGCTTGATTGGAGCTCGC
TCATTCCAATTCCTTCTATTAGGCTACTAACACCATGACTTTATTAGCCTGTCTATCCTGGCCCCCCTGG
CGAGGTTCATGTTTGTTTATTTCCGAATGCAACAAGCTCCGCATTACACCCGAACATCACTCCAGATGAG
GGCTTTCTGAGTGTGGGGTCAAATAGTTTCATGTTCCCCAAATGGCCCAAAACTGACAGTTTAAACGCTG
TCTTGGAACCTAATATGACAAAAGCGTGATCTCATCCAAGATGAACTAAGTTTGGTTCGTTGAAATGCTA
ACGGCCAGTTGGTCAAAAAGAAACTTCCAAAAGTCGGCATACCGTTTGTCTTGTTTGGTATTGATTGACG
AATGCTCAAAAATAATCTCATTAATGCTTAGCGCAGTCTCTCTATCGCTTCTGAACCCCGGTGCACCTGT
GCCGAAACGCAAATGGGGAAACACCCGCTTTTTGGATGATTATGCATTGTCTCCACATTGTATGCTTCCA
AGATTCTGGTGGGAATACTGCTGATAGCCTAACGTTCATGATCAAAATTTAACTGTTCTAACCCCTACTT
GACAGCAATATATAAACAGAAGGAAGCTGCCCTGTCTTAAACCTTTTTTTTTATCATCATTATTAGCTTA
CTTTCATAATTGCGACTGGTTCCAATTGACAAGCTTTTGATTTTAACGACTTTTAACGACAACTTGAGAA
GATCAAAAAACAACTAATTATTCGAAGGATCCAAACGATGAGATTTCCTTCAATTTTTACTGCAGTTTTA
TTCGCAGCATCCTCCGCATTAGCTGCTCCAGTCAACACTACAACAGAAGATGAAACGGCACAAATTCCGG
CTGAAGCTGTCATCGGTTACTCAGATTTAGAAGGGGATTTCGATGTTGCTGTTTTGCCATTTTCCAACAG
CACAAATAACGGGTTATTGTTTATAAATACTACTATTGCCAGCATTGCTGCTAAAGAAGAAGGGGTATCT
CTCGAGAAAAGAGAGGCTGAAGCTCAGGAGGAGTGTCGCGAGCAGATGCAGAGACAGCAGATGCTCGCCC
ACTGCCGGATGTATATGAGACAGCAGATGGAGGAGAGCACGTACCAGACCATGCCCAGGCGGGGAATGGA
GCCGCATATGAGCGAGTGCTGCGAGCAGCTGGAGGGGATGGACGAGAGCTGCAGATGCGAAGGCTTAAGG
ATGATGATGAGGATGATGCAACAGAAGGAGATGCAACCCCGAGGGGAGCAGATGCGAAGGATGATGAGGC
TGGCCGAGAATATCCCTTCCCGCTGCAACCTCAGTCCCATGAGATGCCCCATGGGTGGCTCCATTGCCGG
GTTCTGAGAATTCCCTAGGGCGGCCGCGAATTAATTCGCCTTAGACATGACTGTTCCTCAGTTCAAGTTG
GGCACTTACGAGAAGACCGGTCTTGCTAGATTCTAATCAAGAGGATGTCAGAATGCCATTTGCCTGAGAG
ATGCAGGCTTCATTTTTGATACTTTTTTATTTGTAACCTATATAGTATAGGATTTTTTTTGTCATTTTGT
TTCTTCTCGTACGAGCTTGCTCCTGATCAGCCTATCTCGCAGCTGATGAATATCTTGTGGTAGGGGTTTG
GGAAAATCATTCGAGTTTGATGTTTTTCTTGGTATTTCCCACTCCTCTTCAGAGTACAGAAGATTAAGTG
AGACGTTCGTTTGTGCAAGCTTATCGATAAGCTTTAATGCGGTAGTTTATCACAGTTAAATTGCTAACGC
AGTCAGGCACCGTGTATGAAATCTAACAATGCGCTCATCGTCATCCTCGGCACCGTCACCCTGGATGCTG
TAGGCATAGGCTTGGTTATGCCGGTACTGCCGGGCCTCTTGCGGGATATCGTCCATTCCGACAGCATCGC
CAGTCACTATGGCGTGCTGCTAGCGCTATATGCGTTGATGCAATTTCTATGCGCACCCGTTCTCGGAGCA
CTGTCCGACCGCTTTGGCCGCCGCCCAGTCCTGCTCGCTTCGCTACTTGGAGCCACTATCGACTACGCGA
TCATGGCGACCACACCCGTCCTGTGGATCTATCGAATCTAAATGTAAGTTAAAATCTCTAAATAATTAAA
TAAGTCCCAGTTTCTCCATACGAACCTTAACAGCATTGCGGTGAGCATCTAGACCTTCAACAGCAGCCAG
ATCCATCACTGCTTGGCCAATATGTTTCAGTCCCTCAGGAGTTACGTCTTGTGAAGTGATGAACTTCTGG
AAGGTTGCAGTGTTAACTCCGCTGTATTGACGGGCATATCCGTACGTTGGCAAAGTGTGGTTGGTACCGG
AGGAGTAATCTCCACAACTCTCTGGAGAGTAGGCACCAACAAACACAGATCCAGCGTGTTGTACTTGATC
AACATAAGAAGAAGCATTCTCGATTTGCAGGATCAAGTGTTCAGGAGCGTACTGATTGGACATTTCCAAA
GCCTGCTCGTAGGTTGCAACCGATAGGGTTGTAGAGTGTGCAATACACTTGCGTACAATTTCAACCCTTG
GCAACTGCACAGCTTGGTTGTGAACAGCATCTTCAATTCTGGCAAGCTCCTTGTCTGTCATATCGACAGC
CAACAGAATCACCTGGGAATCAATACCATGTTCAGCTTGAGACAGAAGGTCTGAGGCAACGAAATCTGGA
TCAGCGTATTTATCAGCAATAACTAGAACTTCAGAAGGCCCAGCAGGCATGTCAATACTACACAGGGCTG
ATGTGTCATTTTGAACCATCATCTTGGCAGCAGTAACGAACTGGTTTCCTGGACCAAATATTTTGTCACA
CTTAGGAACAGTTTCTGTTCCGTAAGCCATAGCAGCTACTGCCTGGGCGCCTCCTGCTAGCACGATACAC
TTAGCACCAACCTTGTGGGCAACGTAGATGACTTCTGGGGTAAGGGTACCATCCTTCTTAGGTGGAGATG
CAAAAACAATTTCTTTGCAACCAGCAACTTTGGCAGGAACACCCAGCATCAGGGAAGTGGAAGGCAGAAT
TGCGGTTCCACCAGGAATATAGAGGCCAACTTTCTCAATAGGTCTTGCAAAACGAGAGCAGACTACACCA
GGGCAAGTCTCAACTTGCAACGTCTCCGTTAGTTGAGCTTCATGGAATTTCCTGACGTTATCTATAGAGA
GATCAATGGCTCTCTTAACGTTATCTGGCAATTGCATAAGTTCCTCTGGGAAAGGAGCTTCTAACACAGG
TGTCTTCAAAGCGACTCCATCAAACTTGGCAGTTAGTTCTAAAAGGGCTTTGTCACCATTTTGACGAACA
TTGTCGACAATTGGTTTGACTAATTCCATAATCTGTTCCGTTTTCTGGATAGGACGACGAAGGGCATCTT
CAATTTCTTGTGAGGAGGCCTTAGAAACGTCAATTTTGCACAATTCAATACGACCTTCAGAAGGGACTTC
TTTAGGTTTGGATTCTTCTTTAGGTTGTTCCTTGGTGTATCCTGGCTTGGCATCTCCTTTCCTTCTAGTG
ACCTTTAGGGACTTCATATCCAGGTTTCTCTCCACCTCGTCCAACGTCACACCGTACTTGGCACATCTAA
CTAATGCAAAATAAAATAAGTCAGCACATTCCCAGGCTATATCTTCCTTGGATTTAGCTTCTGCAAGTTC
ATCAGCTTCCTCCCTAATTTTAGCGTTCAACAAAACTTCGTCGTCAAATAACCGTTTGGTATAAGAACCT
TCTGGAGCATTGCTCTTACGATCCCACAAGGTGGCTTCCATGGCTCTAAGACCCTTTGATTGGCCAAAAC
AGGAAGTGCGTTCCAAGTGACAGAAACCAACACCTGTTTGTTCAACCACAAATTTCAAGCAGTCTCCATC
ACAATCCAATTCGATACCCAGCAACTTTTGAGTTGCTCCAGATGTAGCACCTTTATACCACAAACCGTGA
CGACGAGATTGGTAGACTCCAGTTTGTGTCCTTATAGCCTCCGGAATAGACTTTTTGGACGAGTACACCA
GGCCCAACGAGTAATTAGAAGAGTCAGCCACCAAAGTAGTGAATAGACCATCGGGGCGGTCAGTAGTCAA
AGACGCCAACAAAATTTCACTGACAGGGAACTTTTTGACATCTTCAGAAAGTTCGTATTCAGTAGTCAAT
TGCCGAGCATCAATAATGGGGATTATACCAGAAGCAACAGTGGAAGTCACATCTACCAACTTTGCGGTCT
CAGAAAAAGCATAAACAGTTCTACTACCGCCATTAGTGAAACTTTTCAAATCGCCCAGTGGAGAAGAAAA
AGGCACAGCGATACTAGCATTAGCGGGCAAGGATGCAACTTTATCAACCAGGGTCCTATAGATAACCCTA
GCGCCTGGGATCATCCTTTGGACAACTCTTTCTGCCAAATCTAGGTCCAAAATCACTTCATTGATACCAT
TATTGTACAACTTGAGCAAGTTGTCGATCAGCTCCTCAAATTGGTCCTCTGTAACGGATGACTCAACTTG
CACATTAACTTGAAGCTCAGTCGATTGAGTGAACTTGATCAGGTTGTGCAGCTGGTCAGCAGCATAGGGA
AACACGGCTTTTCCTACCAAACTCAAGGAATTATCAAACTCTGCAACACTTGCGTATGCAGGTAGCAAGG
GAAATGTCATACTTGAAGTCGGACAGTGAGTGTAGTCTTGAGAAATTCTGAAGCCGTATTTTTATTATCA
GTGAGTCAGTCATCAGGAGATCCTCTACGCCGGACGCATCGTGGCCGGCATCACCGGCGCCACAGGTGCG
GTTGCTGGCGCCTATATCGCCGACATCACCGATGGGGAAGATCGGGCTCGCCACTTCGGGCTCATGAGCG
CTTGTTTCGGCGTGGGTATGGTGGCAGGCCCCGTGGCCGGGGGACTGTTGGGCGCCATCTCCTTGCATGC
ACCATTCCTTGCGGCGGCGGTGCTCAACGGCCTCAACCTACTACTGGGCTGCTTCCTAATGCAGGAGTCG
CATAAGGGAGAGCGTCGAGTATCTATGATTGGAAGTATGGGAATGGTGATACCCGCATTCTTCAGTGTCT
TGAGGTCTCCTATCAGATTATGCCCAACTAAAGCAACCGGAGGAGGAGATTTCATGGTAAATTTCTCTGA
CTTTTGGTCATCAGTAGACTCGAACTGTGAGACTATCTCGGTTATGACAGCAGAAATGTCCTTCTTGGAG
ACAGTAAATGAAGTCCCACCAATAAAGAAATCCTTGTTATCAGGAACAAACTTCTTGTTTCGAACTTTTT
CGGTGCCTTGAACTATAAAATGTAGAGTGGATATGTCGGGTAGGAATGGAGCGGGCAAATGCTTACCTTC
TGGACCTTCAAGAGGTATGTAGGGTTTGTAGATACTGATGCCAACTTCAGTGACAACGTTGCTATTTCGT
TCAAACCATTCCGAATCCAGAGAAATCAAAGTTGTTTGTCTACTATTGATCCAAGCCAGTGCGGTCTTGA
AACTGACAATAGTGTGCTCGTGTTTTGAGGTCATCTTTGTATGAATAAATCTAGTCTTTGATCTAAATAA
TCTTGACGAGCCAGACGATAATACCAATCTAAACTCTTTAAACGTTAAAGGACAAGTATGTCTGCCTGTA
TTAAACCCCAAATCAGCTCGTAGTCTGATCCTCATCAACTTGAGGGGCACTATCTTGTTTTAGAGAAATT
TGCGGAGATGCGATATCGAGAAAAAGGTACGCTGATTTTAAACGTGAAATTTATCTCAAGATCTGCTGCC
TCGCGCGTTTCGGTGATGACGGTGAAAACCTCTGACACATGCAGCTCCCGGAGACGGTCACAGCTTGTCT
GTAAGCGGATGCCGGGAGCAGACAAGCCCGTCAGGGCGCGTCAGCGGGTGTTGGCGGGTGTCGGGGCGCA
GCCATGACCCAGTCACGTAGCGATAGCGGAGTGTATACTGGCTTAACTATGCGGCATCAGAGCAGATTGT
ACTGAGAGTGCACCATATGCGGTGTGAAATACCGCACAGATGCGTAAGGAGAAAATACCGCATCAGGCGC
TCTTCCGCTTCCTCGCTCACTGACTCGCTGCGCTCGGTCGTTCGGCTGCGGCGAGCGGTATCAGCTCACT
CAAAGGCGGTAATACGGTTATCCACAGAATCAGGGGATAACGCAGGAAAGAACATGTGAGCAAAAGGCCA
GCAAAAGGCCAGGAACCGTAAAAAGGCCGCGTTGCTGGCGTTTTTCCATAGGCTCCGCCCCCCTGACGAG
CATCACAAAAATCGACGCTCAAGTCAGAGGTGGCGAAACCCGACAGGACTATAAAGATACCAGGCGTTTC
CCCCTGGAAGCTCCCTCGTGCGCTCTCCTGTTCCGACCCTGCCGCTTACCGGATACCTGTCCGCCTTTCT
CCCTTCGGGAAGCGTGGCGCTTTCTCATAGCTCACGCTGTAGGTATCTCAGTTCGGTGTAGGTCGTTCGC
TCCAAGCTGGGCTGTGTGCACGAACCCCCCGTTCAGCCCGACCGCTGCGCCTTATCCGGTAACTATCGTC
TTGAGTCCAACCCGGTAAGACACGACTTATCGCCACTGGCAGCAGCCACTGGTAACAGGATTAGCAGAGC
GAGGTATGTAGGCGGTGCTACAGAGTTCTTGAAGTGGTGGCCTAACTACGGCTACACTAGAAGGACAGTA
TTTGGTATCTGCGCTCTGCTGAAGCCAGTTACCTTCGGAAAAAGAGTTGGTAGCTCTTGATCCGGCAAAC
AAACCACCGCTGGTAGCGGTGGTTTTTTTGTTTGCAAGCAGCAGATTACGCGCAGAAAAAAAGGATCTCA
AGAAGATCCTTTGATCTTTTCTACGGGGTCTGACGCTCAGTGGAACGAAAACTCACGTTAAGGGATTTTG
GTCATGAGATTATCAAAAAGGATCTTCACCTAGATCCTTTTAAATTAAAAATGAAGTTTTAAATCAATCT
AAAGTATATATGAGTAAACTTGGTCTGACAGTTACCAATGCTTAATCAGTGAGGCACCTATCTCAGCGAT
CTGTCTATTTCGTTCATCCATAGTTGCCTGACTCCCCGTCGTGTAGATAACTACGATACGGGAGGGCTTA
CCATCTGGCCCCAGTGCTGCAATGATACCGCGAGACCCACGCTCACCGGCTCCAGATTTATCAGCAATAA
ACCAGCCAGCCGGAAGGGCCGAGCGCAGAAGTGGTCCTGCAACTTTATCCGCCTCCATCCAGTCTATTAA
TTGTTGCCGGGAAGCTAGAGTAAGTAGTTCGCCAGTTAATAGTTTGCGCAACGTTGTTGCCATTGCTGCA
GGCATCGTGGTGTCACGCTCGTCGTTTGGTATGGCTTCATTCAGCTCCGGTTCCCAACGATCAAGGCGAG
TTACATGATCCCCCATGTTGTGCAAAAAAGCGGTTAGCTCCTTCGGTCCTCCGATCGTTGTCAGAAGTAA
GTTGGCCGCAGTGTTATCACTCATGGTTATGGCAGCACTGCATAATTCTCTTACTGTCATGCCATCCGTA
AGATGCTTTTCTGTGACTGGTGAGTACTCAACCAAGTCATTCTGAGAATAGTGTATGCGGCGACCGAGTT
GCTCTTGCCCGGCGTCAACACGGGATAATACCGCGCCACATAGCAGAACTTTAAAAGTGCTCATCATTGG
AAAACGTTCTTCGGGGCGAAAACTCTCAAGGATCTTACCGCTGTTGAGATCCAGTTCGATGTAACCCACT
CGTGCACCCAACTGATCTTCAGCATCTTTTACTTTCACCAGCGTTTCTGGGTGAGCAAAAACAGGAAGGC
AAAATGCCGCAAAAAAGGGAATAAGGGCGACACGGAAATGTTGAATACTCATACTCTTCCTTTTTCAATA
TTATTGAAGCATTTATCAGGGTTATTGTCTCATGAGCGGATACATATTTGAATGTATTTAGAAAAATAAA
CAAATAGGGGTTCCGCGCACATTTCCCCGAAAAGTGCCACCTGACGTCTAAGAAACCATTATTATCATGA
CATTAACCTATAAAAATAGGCGTATCACGAGGCCCTTTCGTCTTCAAGAATTAATTCTCATGTTTGACAG
CTTATCATCGATAAGCTGACTCATGTTGGTATTGTGAAATAGACGCAGATCGGGAACACTGAAAAATAAC
AGTTATTATTCGA
Features (pLannotate 1.2.2; 15 found; start..end, strand, type, name):
      1..936     +  promoter       AOX1 promoter: Pichia pastoris AOX1; inducible promoter, regulated by methanol
    948..1214    +  CDS            α-factor secretion signal: N-terminal secretion signal from S. cerevisiae alpha-factor; MFα1; Cleavage by the Kex2 protease occurs after the dibasic KR sequence. The EA dipeptides are then removed by dipeptidyl aminopeptidase A.
   1203..1544    +  CDS            BE2S1 (fragment): 2SS1_BEREX - Experimental evidence at protein level: Swiss-Prot protein existence level 1. This is a 2S seed storage protein. From Bertholletia excelsa (Brazil nut).
   1578..1643    +  CDS            AOX1 (fragment): ALOX1_KOMPC - Experimental evidence at protein level: Swiss-Prot protein existence level 1. Major isoform of alcohol oxidase, which catalyzes the oxidation of methanol to formaldehyde and hydrogen peroxide, the first step in the methanol utilization pathway of methylotrophic yeasts. From Komagataella phaffii (strain ATCC 76273 / CBS 7435 / CECT 11047 / NRRL Y-11430 / Wegner 21-1) (Yeast) (Pichia pastoris).
   1647..1893    +  terminator     AOX1 terminator: Pichia pastoris AOX1; transcription terminator for AOX1
   1976..2269    +  CDS            TcR (fragment): tetracycline efflux protein; tet; confers resistance to tetracycline
   2306..4840    -  CDS            PpHIS4: multifunctional enzyme, required for histidine biosynthesis; Pichia pastoris HIS4; auxotrophic marker for Pichia pastoris
   4919..5198    +  CDS            TcR (fragment): tetracycline efflux protein; tet; confers resistance to tetracycline
   5195..5943    +  misc_feature   AOX1 3' fragment: region downstream of Pichia pastoris AOX1 gene
   5945..5985    +  CDS            rop (fragment): Rop protein, which maintains plasmids at low copy number; rop
   6087..6227    +  misc_feature   bom: basis of mobility region from pBR322
   6413..7001    -  rep_origin     ori: high-copy-number ColE1/pMB1/pBR322/pUC origin of replication
   7172..8032    -  CDS            AmpR: β-lactamase; bla; confers resistance to ampicillin, carbenicillin, and related antibiotics
   8033..8137    -  promoter       AmpR promoter: bla
   8254..8277    +  promoter       tet promoter (fragment): E. coli promoter for tetracycline efflux protein gene
