[The description below was written by a language model from this plasmid's Addgene catalogue record and pLannotate feature annotations shown in this document.]
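Description:
pMJA149 is a yeast expression plasmid built on the pPIC9 backbone for methanol-inducible, secreted production of a mutant form of Ber e 1, the 2S seed storage protein (albumin) of Brazil nut (Bertholletia excelsa), in Pichia pastoris. The sequenced plasmid is about 8.3 kb. In E. coli it is propagated through a ColE1/pMB1-type origin and selected with ampicillin via the bla gene. Remnants of the pBR322 lineage are also annotated (bom site, a rop fragment, and fragments of the tetracycline resistance gene and its promoter) but are not functional markers. In Pichia, selection relies on the P. pastoris HIS4 gene, which complements histidine auxotrophy in a his4 host.

The expression cassette begins with the AOX1 promoter, which is regulated by methanol, followed by the S. cerevisiae α-factor prepro secretion signal. The 333 bp Ber e 1 insert was cloned between XhoI and EcoRI, both retained, so that it is fused in frame to the leader. Kex2 cleavage after the dibasic KR site, followed by removal of the EA dipeptides, releases the mature protein into the culture medium. Transcription ends at the AOX1 terminator, and a short AOX1 coding fragment sits just upstream of it. The depositor describes the mutant as S19A. A separate AOX1 3' fragment, together with the AOX1 promoter region, provides homology for integration at the chromosomal AOX1 locus, since the plasmid carries no annotated yeast replication origin. The record supports its use for producing secreted recombinant mutant Ber e 1, but does not state the specific downstream studies for which the mutant was made.
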