Addgene plasmid #128524: pMJA149
Purpose: Expresses mutant Ber e 1 in Pichia
Depositing lab: Marcos Alcocer. Depositing organization: University of Nottingham.
Backbone
  Vector backbone: pPIC9
  Backbone manufacturer: Invitrogen
  Backbone size w/o insert (bp): 8016
  Vector type: Yeast Expression
  Selectable markers: HIS4
Growth in bacteria
  Bacterial resistance: Ampicillin, 100 μg/mL
  Growth temperature: 37°C
  Growth strain: DH5alpha
  Copy number: Unknown
Gene/Insert
  Gene/Insert name: mutant Ber e 1 (alt name: M80400)
  Species: Bertholletia excelsa
  Insert size (bp): 333
  Promoter: AOX1
  Cloning method: Restriction Enzyme; 5′ cloning site XhoI (not destroyed); 3′ cloning site EcoRI (not destroyed)
  Sequencing primers: 5′ CGACTGGTTCCAATTGACAAGCTTT; 3′ TGCATCTCTCAGGCAAATGGCA
Terms and licenses: Academic/Nonprofit Terms; Industry Terms: Not Available to Industry
Depositor comments: secreted Ber e 1 from Brazil nut mutant S19A
How to cite: pMJA149 was a gift from Marcos Alcocer (Addgene plasmid # 128524 ; http://n2t.net/addgene:128524 ; RRID:Addgene_128524)
