>Addgene plasmid #128524 | pMJA149 | depositor partial sequence | sequence record 246369 | Ber e 1 gene
GAGGCTGAAGCTCAGGAGGAGTGTCGCGAGCAGATGCAGAGACAGCAGATGCTCGCCCACTGCCGGATGT
ATATGAGACAGCAGATGGAGGAGAGCACGTACCAGACCATGCCCAGGCGGGGAATGGAGCCGCATATGAG
CGAGTGCTGCGAGCAGCTGGAGGGGATGGACGAGAGCTGCAGATGCGAAGGCTTAAGGATGATGATGAGG
ATGATGCAACAGAAGGAGATGCAACCCCGAGGGGAGCAGATGCGAAGGATGATGAGGCTGGCCGAGAATA
TCCCTTCCCGCTGCAACCTCAGTCCCATGAGATGCCCCATGGGTGGCTCCATTGCCGGGTTCTGA
